Addgene plasmid #226122: pAM284
Purpose: Expression of cdc48 E588Q
Depositing lab: Andreas Martin. Depositing organization: University of California, Berkeley. Publication: The Ufd1 cofactor determines the linkage specificity of polyubiquitin chain engagement by the AAA+ ATPase Cdc48. Williams C, Dong KC, Arkinson C, Martin A. Mol Cell. 2023 Mar 2;83(5):759-769.e7. doi: 10.1016/j.molcel.2023.01.016. Epub 2023 Feb 2. PubMed 36736315.
Backbone
  Vector backbone: pET DUET
  Vector type: Bacterial Expression
Growth in bacteria
  Bacterial resistance: Ampicillin, 100 μg/mL
  Growth temperature: 37°C
  Growth strain: DH5alpha
  Copy number: High Copy
Gene/Insert
  Gene/Insert name: His6-3C-Cdc48 E588Q
  Species: S. cerevisiae (budding yeast)
  Mutation: E588Q
  Entrez Gene: CDC48 (a.k.a. YDL126C)
  Cloning method: Unknown
  Sequencing primers: 5′ Unknown
Terms and licenses: Academic/Nonprofit Terms; Industry Terms: Not Available to Industry
How to cite: pAM284 was a gift from Andreas Martin (Addgene plasmid # 226122 ; http://n2t.net/addgene:226122 ; RRID:Addgene_226122)
