[The description below was written by a language model from this plasmid's Addgene catalogue record and pLannotate feature annotations shown in this document.]
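Description:
pAM284 is a bacterial expression plasmid built on a pET Duet backbone for producing a mutant form of the budding yeast AAA+ ATPase Cdc48 in E. coli. The sequenced plasmid is about 7.9 kb and carries a ColE1/pBR322-type origin along with the bom site and rop gene, an f1 phage origin, and an ampicillin resistance gene (β-lactamase) for selection. The catalogue lists it as high copy, although rop is normally associated with reduced copy number. A lacI gene with its own promoter supplies lac repressor.

As is typical of Duet vectors, there are two T7 promoter/lac operator units. The first, followed by a T7 gene 10 ribosome binding site, drives the S. cerevisiae CDC48 (YDL126C) open reading frame, which spans the numbering origin of the circular sequence. According to the catalogue entry, the protein is expressed as a His6-3C-Cdc48 fusion, meaning an N-terminal hexahistidine tag for metal-affinity purification followed by a 3C protease cleavage site for tag removal. These short elements are not individually annotated in the feature table, but the gap between the RBS and the CDC48 annotation is consistent with them. The second T7/lac operator unit appears to be empty, with only a residual S-tag fragment before the T7 terminator. Expression requires a host supplying T7 RNA polymerase and is induced with IPTG.

The insert carries the E588Q substitution. The record does not explain its effect, though the associated work concerns how the Ufd1 cofactor governs polyubiquitin chain engagement by Cdc48, which suggests use in making recombinant mutant protein for biochemical studies.
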