Features (pLannotate 1.2.2; 21 found; start..end, strand, type, name):
    160..178     +  promoter       T7 promoter: promoter for bacteriophage T7 RNA polymerase
    179..203     +  protein_bind   lac operator: The lac repressor binds to the lac operator to inhibit transcription in E. coli. This inhibition can be relieved by adding lactose or isopropyl-β-D-thiogalactopyranoside (IPTG). lac repressor encoded by lacI
    312..353     +  CDS            S-Tag (fragment): affinity and epitope tag derived from pancreatic ribonuclease A
    383..400     +  CDS            SET1 (fragment): solubility-enhancement tag derived from T7 phage gene 10B
    408..455     +  terminator     T7 terminator: transcription terminator for bacteriophage T7 RNA polymerase
    492..947     +  rep_origin     f1 ori (sequence partly withheld): f1 bacteriophage origin of replication; arrow indicates direction of (+) strand synthesis
   1062..1922    -  CDS            AmpR: β-lactamase; bla; confers resistance to ampicillin, carbenicillin, and related antibiotics
   1923..2015    -  promoter       AmpR promoter: bla
   2096..2684    +  rep_origin     ori: high-copy-number ColE1/pMB1/pBR322/pUC origin of replication
   2870..3009    -  misc_feature   bom: basis of mobility region from pBR322
   3111..3302    -  CDS            rop: Rop protein, which maintains plasmids at low copy number; rop
   3319..3699    +  CDS            YPB1_ECOLX: Protein predicted: Swiss-Prot protein existence level 4. From Escherichia coli.
   3761..3825    -  CDS            TcR (fragment): tetracycline efflux protein; tet; confers resistance to tetracycline
   3840..3861    -  protein_bind   CAP binding site: CAP binding activates transcription in the presence of cAMP. E. coli catabolite activator protein
   3874..4956    -  CDS            lacI: lac repressor; lacI; The lac repressor binds to the lac operator to inhibit transcription in E. coli. This inhibition can be relieved by adding lactose or isopropyl-β-D-thiogalactopyranoside (IPTG).
   4957..5034    -  promoter       lacI promoter: lacI
   5042..5321    -  CDS            TcR (fragment): tetracycline efflux protein; tet; confers resistance to tetracycline
   5347..5365    +  promoter       T7 promoter: promoter for bacteriophage T7 RNA polymerase
   5366..5390    +  protein_bind   lac operator: The lac repressor binds to the lac operator to inhibit transcription in E. coli. This inhibition can be relieved by adding lactose or isopropyl-β-D-thiogalactopyranoside (IPTG). lac repressor encoded by lacI
   5405..5427    +  RBS            RBS: efficient ribosome binding site from bacteriophage T7 gene 10 (Olins and Rangwala, 1989)
   5500..85      +  CDS            CDC48 (across the origin): CDC48_YEAST - Experimental evidence at protein level: Swiss-Prot protein existence level 1. ATP-dependent chaperone which probably uses the energy provided by ATP hydrolysis to generate mechanical force to unfold substrate proteins, disassemble protein complexes, and disaggregate protein aggregates (PubMed:21454554, PubMed:31445887). By recruiting and promoting the degradation of ubiquitinated proteins, plays a role in the ubiquitin fusion degradation (UFD) pathway (PubMed:16428438). Has a role in the endoplasmic reticulum-associated degradation (ERAD) pathway which mediates the cytoplasmic el
>Addgene plasmid #226122 | pAM284 | addgene full sequence | sequence record 446778 | Addgene NGS Result
CAATGCTAACAGTAATAATAGTGCTCCAAGTGGAGCAGGTGCTGCATTTGGTTCTAATGCGGAGGAAGAT
GATGATTTGTATAGTTAGAAGCTTGCGGCCGCATAATGCTTAAGTCGAACAGAAAGTAATCGTATTGTAC
ACGGCCGCATAATCGAAATTAATACGACTCACTATAGGGGAATTGTGAGCGGATAACAATTCCCCATCTT
AGTATATTAGTTAAGTATAAGAAGGAGATATACATATGGCAGATCTCAATTGGATATCGGCCGGCCACGC
GATCGCTGACGTCGGTACCCTCGAGTCTGGTAAAGAAACCGCTGCTGCGAAATTTGAACGCCAGCACATG
GACTCGTCTACTAGCGCAGCTTAATTAACCTAGGCTGCTGCCACCGCTGAGCAATAACTAGCATAACCCC
TTGGGGCCTCTAAACGGGTCTTGAGGGGTTTTTTGCTGAAAGGAGGAACTATATCCGGATTGGCGAATGG
G
[124 nt withheld, positions 492-615]
C
[91 nt withheld, positions 617-707]
A
[49 nt withheld, positions 709-757]
CCTTTGACGTTGGAGTCCACGTTCTTT
[37 nt withheld, positions 785-821]
ACCCTATCTCGGTCTATTCTTTTGATTTATAAGGGATTTTGCCGATTTCGGCCTATTGGTTAAAAAATGA
GCTGATTTAACAAAAATTTAACGCGAATTTTAACAAAATATTAACGTTTACAATTTCTGGCGGCACGATG
GCATGAGATTATCAAAAAGGATCTTCACCTAGATCCTTTTAAATTAAAAATGAAGTTTTAAATCAATCTA
AAGTATATATGAGTAAACTTGGTCTGACAGTTACCAATGCTTAATCAGTGAGGCACCTATCTCAGCGATC
TGTCTATTTCGTTCATCCATAGTTGCCTGACTCCCCGTCGTGTAGATAACTACGATACGGGAGGGCTTAC
CATCTGGCCCCAGTGCTGCAATGATACCGCGAGACCCACGCTCACCGGCTCCAGATTTATCAGCAATAAA
CCAGCCAGCCGGAAGGGCCGAGCGCAGAAGTGGTCCTGCAACTTTATCCGCCTCCATCCAGTCTATTAAT
TGTTGCCGGGAAGCTAGAGTAAGTAGTTCGCCAGTTAATAGTTTGCGCAACGTTGTTGCCATTGCTACAG
GCATCGTGGTGTCACGCTCGTCGTTTGGTATGGCTTCATTCAGCTCCGGTTCCCAACGATCAAGGCGAGT
TACATGATCCCCCATGTTGTGCAAAAAAGCGGTTAGCTCCTTCGGTCCTCCGATCGTTGTCAGAAGTAAG
TTGGCCGCAGTGTTATCACTCATGGTTATGGCAGCACTGCATAATTCTCTTACTGTCATGCCATCCGTAA
GATGCTTTTCTGTGACTGGTGAGTACTCAACCAAGTCATTCTGAGAATAGTGTATGCGGCGACCGAGTTG
CTCTTGCCCGGCGTCAATACGGGATAATACCGCGCCACATAGCAGAACTTTAAAAGTGCTCATCATTGGA
AAACGTTCTTCGGGGCGAAAACTCTCAAGGATCTTACCGCTGTTGAGATCCAGTTCGATGTAACCCACTC
GTGCACCCAACTGATCTTCAGCATCTTTTACTTTCACCAGCGTTTCTGGGTGAGCAAAAACAGGAAGGCA
AAATGCCGCAAAAAAGGGAATAAGGGCGACACGGAAATGTTGAATACTCATACTCTTCCTTTTTCAATCA
TGATTGAAGCATTTATCAGGGTTATTGTCTCATGAGCGGATACATATTTGAATGTATTTAGAAAAATAAA
CAAATAGGTCATGACCAAAATCCCTTAACGTGAGTTTTCGTTCCACTGAGCGTCAGACCCCGTAGAAAAG
ATCAAAGGATCTTCTTGAGATCCTTTTTTTCTGCGCGTAATCTGCTGCTTGCAAACAAAAAAACCACCGC
TACCAGCGGTGGTTTGTTTGCCGGATCAAGAGCTACCAACTCTTTTTCCGAAGGTAACTGGCTTCAGCAG
AGCGCAGATACCAAATACTGTCCTTCTAGTGTAGCCGTAGTTAGGCCACCACTTCAAGAACTCTGTAGCA
CCGCCTACATACCTCGCTCTGCTAATCCTGTTACCAGTGGCTGCTGCCAGTGGCGATAAGTCGTGTCTTA
CCGGGTTGGACTCAAGACGATAGTTACCGGATAAGGCGCAGCGGTCGGGCTGAACGGGGGGTTCGTGCAC
ACAGCCCAGCTTGGAGCGAACGACCTACACCGAACTGAGATACCTACAGCGTGAGCTATGAGAAAGCGCC
ACGCTTCCCGAAGGGAGAAAGGCGGACAGGTATCCGGTAAGCGGCAGGGTCGGAACAGGAGAGCGCACGA
GGGAGCTTCCAGGGGGAAACGCCTGGTATCTTTATAGTCCTGTCGGGTTTCGCCACCTCTGACTTGAGCG
TCGATTTTTGTGATGCTCGTCAGGGGGGCGGAGCCTATGGAAAAACGCCAGCAACGCGGCCTTTTTACGG
TTCCTGGCCTTTTGCTGGCCTTTTGCTCACATGTTCTTTCCTGCGTTATCCCCTGATTCTGTGGATAACC
GTATTACCGCCTTTGAGTGAGCTGATACCGCTCGCCGCAGCCGAACGACCGAGCGCAGCGAGTCAGTGAG
CGAGGAAGCGGAAGAGCGCCTGATGCGGTATTTTCTCCTTACGCATCTGTGCGGTATTTCACACCGCAAT
GGTGCACTCTCAGTACAATCTGCTCTGATGCCGCATAGTTAAGCCAGTATACACTCCGCTATCGCTACGT
GACTGGGTCATGGCTGCGCCCCGACACCCGCCAACACCCGCTGACGCGCCCTGACGGGCTTGTCTGCTCC
CGGCATCCGCTTACAGACAAGCTGTGACCGTCTCCGGGAGCTGCATGTGTCAGAGGTTTTCACCGTCATC
ACCGAAACGCGCGAGGCAGCTGCGGTAAAGCTCATCAGCGTGGTCGTGAAGCGATTCACAGATGTCTGCC
TGTTCATCCGCGTCCAGCTCGTTGAGTTTCTCCAGAAGCGTTAATGTCTGGCTTCTGATAAAGCGGGCCA
TGTTAAGGGCGGTTTTTTCCTGTTTGGTCACTGATGCCTCCGTGTAAGGGGGATTTCTGTTCATGGGGGT
AATGATACCGATGAAACGAGAGAGGATGCTCACGATACGGGTTACTGATGATGAACATGCCCGGTTACTG
GAACGTTGTGAGGGTAAACAACTGGCGGTATGGATGCGGCGGGACCAGAGAAAAATCACTCAGGGTCAAT
GCCAGCGCTTCGTTAATACAGATGTAGGTGTTCCACAGGGTAGCCAGCAGCATCCTGCGATGCAGATCCG
GAACATAATGGTGCAGGGCGCTGACTTCCGCGTTTCCAGACTTTACGAAACACGGAAACCGAAGACCATT
CATGTTGTTGCTCAGGTCGCAGACGTTTTGCAGCAGCAGTCGCTTCACGTTCGCTCGCGTATCGGTGATT
CATTCTGCTAACCAGTAAGGCAACCCCGCCAGCCTAGCCGGGTCCTCAACGACAGGAGCACGATCATGCT
AGTCATGCCCCGCGCCCACCGGAAGGAGCTGACTGGGTTGAAGGCTCTCAAGGGCATCGGTCGAGATCCC
GGTGCCTAATGAGTGAGCTAACTTACATTAATTGCGTTGCGCTCACTGCCCGCTTTCCAGTCGGGAAACC
TGTCGTGCCAGCTGCATTAATGAATCGGCCAACGCGCGGGGAGAGGCGGTTTGCGTATTGGGCGCCAGGG
TGGTTTTTCTTTTCACCAGTGAGACGGGCAACAGCTGATTGCCCTTCACCGCCTGGCCCTGAGAGAGTTG
CAGCAAGCGGTCCACGCTGGTTTGCCCCAGCAGGCGAAAATCCTGTTTGATGGTGGTTAACGGCGGGATA
TAACATGAGCTGTCTTCGGTATCGTCGTATCCCACTACCGAGATGTCCGCACCAACGCGCAGCCCGGACT
CGGTAATGGCGCGCATTGCGCCCAGCGCCATCTGATCGTTGGCAACCAGCATCGCAGTGGGAACGATGCC
CTCATTCAGCATTTGCATGGTTTGTTGAAAACCGGACATGGCACTCCAGTCGCCTTCCCGTTCCGCTATC
GGCTGAATTTGATTGCGAGTGAGATATTTATGCCAGCCAGCCAGACGCAGACGCGCCGAGACAGAACTTA
ATGGGCCCGCTAACAGCGCGATTTGCTGGTGACCCAATGCGACCAGATGCTCCACGCCCAGTCGCGTACC
GTCTTCATGGGAGAAAATAATACTGTTGATGGGTGTCTGGTCAGAGACATCAAGAAATAACGCCGGAACA
TTAGTGCAGGCAGCTTCCACAGCAATGGCATCCTGGTCATCCAGCGGATAGTTAATGATCAGCCCACTGA
CGCGTTGCGCGAGAAGATTGTGCACCGCCGCTTTACAGGCTTCGACGCCGCTTCGTTCTACCATCGACAC
CACCACGCTGGCACCCAGTTGATCGGCGCGAGATTTAATCGCCGCGACAATTTGCGACGGCGCGTGCAGG
GCCAGACTGGAGGTGGCAACGCCAATCAGCAACGACTGTTTGCCCGCCAGTTGTTGTGCCACGCGGTTGG
GAATGTAATTCAGCTCCGCCATCGCCGCTTCCACTTTTTCCCGCGTTTTCGCAGAAACGTGGCTGGCCTG
GTTCACCACGCGGGAAACGGTCTGATAAGAGACACCGGCATACTCTGCGACATCGTATAACGTTACTGGT
TTCACATTCACCACCCTGAATTGACTCTCTTCCGGGCGCTATCATGCCATACCGCGAAAGGTTTTGCGCC
ATTCGATGGTGTCCGGGATCTCGACGCTCTCCCTTATGCGACTCCTGCATTAGGAAGCAGCCCAGTAGTA
GGTTGAGGCCGTTGAGCACCGCCGCCGCAAGGAATGGTGCATGCAAGGAGATGGCGCCCAACAGTCCCCC
GGCCACGGGGCCTGCCACCATACCCACGCCGAAACAAGCGCTCATGAGCCCGAAGTGGCGAGCCCGATCT
TCCCCATCGGTGATGTCGGCGATATAGGCGCCAGCAACCGCACCTGTGGCGCCGGTGATGCCGGCCACGA
TGCGTCCGGCGTAGAGGATCGAGATCGATCTCGATCCCGCGAAATTAATACGACTCACTATAGGGGAATT
GTGAGCGGATAACAATTCCCCTCTAGAAATAATTTTGTTTAACTTTAAGAAGGAGATATACCATGGGCAG
CAGCCATCACCATCATCACCACAGCCAGGATCCGCTGGAAGTTCTGTTCCAGGGGCCCATGGGTGAAGAA
CATAAACCACTTTTGGACGCCTCGGGTGTCGACCCTCGTGAGGAGGATAAAACCGCCACCGCCATTTTAA
GAAGAAAGAAGAAGGACAACATGCTTTTGGTGGACGATGCTATCAATGATGACAATTCTGTCATTGCTAT
TAATTCTAACACCATGGACAAATTGGAATTGTTCCGTGGTGACACCGTTCTCGTTAAGGGCAAGAAGAGA
AAAGATACTGTCTTAATTGTGTTGATCGATGACGAATTAGAAGACGGAGCATGCAGGATAAACCGTGTAG
TTCGTAACAATTTACGTATTAGGCTGGGTGATTTAGTTACAATTCATCCTTGCCCCGATATCAAATACGC
TACTAGAATTTCTGTGTTACCAATTGCTGATACGATCGAAGGTATAACTGGTAATCTTTTCGATGTTTTT
TTGAAGCCTTATTTTGTGGAAGCCTACAGACCAGTGAGGAAAGGCGACCATTTTGTTGTCAGAGGCGGTA
TGAGACAAGTCGAATTCAAGGTTGTGGATGTCGAACCTGAAGAATATGCCGTCGTTGCTCAGGATACTAT
TATTCACTGGGAAGGTGAGCCAATCAACAGGGAAGATGAAGAAAATAATATGAATGAGGTGGGTTACGAT
GATATTGGTGGTTGTCGTAAGCAAATGGCTCAAATTAGGGAAATGGTTGAACTACCATTGAGACATCCTC
AGTTGTTCAAGGCTATCGGTATCAAGCCACCAAGAGGTGTTTTGATGTATGGTCCCCCTGGTACTGGTAA
AACCTTGATGGCAAGAGCTGTTGCTAATGAGACCGGTGCCTTTTTTTTCTTAATTAATGGTCCAGAAGTC
ATGTCAAAAATGGCTGGTGAATCAGAGTCTAACTTAAGAAAGGCCTTTGAAGAAGCCGAAAAGAACGCTC
CAGCCATCATTTTTATCGATGAAATCGATTCTATAGCTCCAAAGAGAGACAAGACTAATGGTGAAGTTGA
GAGAAGAGTTGTCTCTCAATTGTTAACTTTAATGGATGGTATGAAGGCAAGATCTAATGTTGTTGTCATT
GCTGCTACCAATAGACCAAATTCGATTGATCCCGCTTTAAGAAGATTTGGTAGATTCGATCGTGAAGTCG
ACATTGGTATCCCAGATGCTACAGGTAGACTTGAAGTTCTACGTATTCACACCAAGAACATGAAGTTGGC
TGATGATGTTGATTTGGAAGCATTGGCTGCTGAAACACACGGTTACGTGGGTGCTGATATTGCCTCTTTG
TGTTCTGAAGCTGCCATGCAACAGATCCGTGAAAAAATGGACTTGATAGATTTAGATGAAGATGAAATTG
ATGCAGAGGTGCTCGATTCTTTAGGAGTCACCATGGACAACTTCAGATTCGCATTGGGCAATTCAAACCC
ATCTGCATTGCGTGAAACCGTTGTTGAAAGTGTCAATGTTACTTGGGATGACGTTGGTGGCCTAGATGAA
ATCAAGGAGGAATTGAAGGAAACTGTAGAATACCCAGTCTTACATCCAGACCAATACACAAAGTTTGGGT
TATCACCATCAAAGGGTGTGTTGTTCTACGGTCCACCAGGTACAGGTAAAACTTTGTTAGCAAAAGCTGT
AGCTACTGAGGTTTCTGCCAACTTTATCTCAGTCAAAGGTCCAGAATTATTGAGTATGTGGTATGGTGAA
TCGGAATCTAACATCCGTGATATTTTTGATAAGGCAAGAGCAGCTGCACCAACCGTCGTTTTTCTAGATC
AGTTAGACTCCATTGCCAAGGCAAGAGGTGGTTCCTTGGGTGATGCTGGTGGTGCTTCGGATAGAGTCGT
CAACCAACTATTAACAGAAATGGATGGTATGAATGCTAAGAAAAATGTGTTCGTGATTGGTGCCACCAAT
AGGCCAGATCAAATTGATCCTGCTATTTTAAGACCTGGCAGATTGGATCAATTAATTTATGTTCCATTGC
CAGATGAAAACGCTAGATTATCTATTCTAAATGCTCAATTAAGGAAAACACCACTAGAACCAGGGCTAGA
GTTAACTGCGATTGCCAAGGCCACTCAAGGTTTCTCTGGTGCTGATTTACTCTATATTGTGCAGAGGGCT
GCTAAATACGCTATCAAGGATTCTATCGAAGCTCACAGACAACACGAAGCTGAAAAGGAAGTGAAAGTAG
AAGGTGAAGACGTGGAAATGACAGATGAGGGAGCAAAGGCTGAACAAGAACCAGAAGTAGATCCTGTTCC
ATATATTACAAAGGAGCATTTCGCAGAAGCTATGAAGACCGCTAAACGTTCTGTTTCAGATGCTGAATTG
CGTCGTTATGAAGCATACTCACAGCAAATGAAAGCATCTAGAGGTCAATTCAGTAATTTCAACTTTAATG
ACGCTCCATTAGGTACTACGGCTACGGA
